>Addgene plasmid #28152 | HLTF | depositor partial sequence | sequence record 13335 | Author sequence
GATGAAGAAGTAGATTCCGTTTTATTTGGAAGTTTGAGAGGTCATGTGGTTGGACTACGCTATTACACGG
GAGTAGTTAATAATAATGAAATGGTTGCATTACAACGAGATCCTAATAACCCTTATGATAAGAATGCAAT
TAAAGTAAACAATGTGAATGGAAATCAAGTTGGCCATTTAAAGAAAGAGCTTGCAGGTGCTTTGGCCTAT
ATCATGGACAACAAATTGGCACAAATTGAAGGGGTAGTTCCTTTTGGTGCAAACAATGCTTTTACCATGC
CTCTGCATATGACTTTTTGGGGAAAAGAAGAAAATAGAAAAGCGGTTTCAGATCAGTTGAAGAAACATGG
ATTTAAATTG
