>Addgene plasmid #28152 | HLTF | addgene partial sequence | sequence record 34497 | 28152 with T7
TAGAAATAATTTTGTTTAACTTTAAGAAGGAGATATACCATGGGCAGCAGCCATCATCATCATCATCACA
GCAGCGGCCTGGTTCCGCGTGGTAGTGATGAAGAAGTAGATTCCGTTTTATTTGGAAGTTTGAGAGGTCA
TGTGGTTGGACTACGCTATTACACGGGAGTAGTTAATAATAATGAAATGGTTGCATTACAACGAGATCCT
AATAACCCTTATGATAAGAATGCAATTAAAGTAAACAATGTGAATGGAAATCAAGTTGGCCATTTAAAGA
AAGAGCTTGCAGGTGCTTTGGCCTATATCATGGACAACAAATTGGCACAAATTGAAGGGGTAGTTCCTTT
TGGTGCAAACAATGCTTTTACCATGCCTCTGCATATGACTTTTTGGGGAAAAGAAGAAAATAGAAAAGCG
GTTTCAGATCAGTTGAAGAAACATGGATTTAAATTGTGATGACGAAGCTTGCGGCCGCACTCGAGCACCA
CCACCACCACCACTGAGATCCGGCTGCTAACAAAGCCCGAAAGGAAGCTGAGTTGGCTGCTGCCACCGCT
GAGCAATAACTAGCATAACCCCTTGGGGCCTCTAAACGGGTCTTGAGGGGTTTTTTGCTGAAAGGAGGAA
CTATATCCGGATTGGCGAATGGG
[124 nt withheld, positions 654-777]
C
[74 nt withheld, positions 779-852]
