[The description below was written by a language model from this plasmid's Addgene catalogue record.]
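Description:
HLTF is a bacterial expression plasmid built on the pET28a-LIC backbone, a ligation-independent-cloning derivative of the pET28a vector, which the record gives as 7328 bp without insert. It is maintained in E. coli under kanamycin selection and is listed as low copy. The record does not include a feature table, so the origin of replication and promoter are not explicitly stated. The use of T7 and T7-terminator sequencing primers is nonetheless consistent with the T7 promoter/terminator expression cassette typical of pET vectors, which is normally driven in host strains that supply T7 RNA polymerase.

The insert is a 360 bp fragment of human helicase-like transcription factor (HLTF, also known as SMARCA3, among other aliases). It is not the full open reading frame. It encodes only the HIRAN domain, residues 51 to 171. The fragment was introduced by ligation-independent cloning at both ends, and whether the cloning sites survive is recorded as unknown. The backbone contributes an N-terminal thrombin cleavage site, which lets upstream vector-derived sequence be removed proteolytically from the purified protein. The record does not name any affinity tag, although a cleavage site of this kind usually sits downstream of one.

The stated purpose is production of recombinant protein in bacteria for structure determination. The depositor's comments link the construct to a deposited structure of the HLTF HIRAN domain. It is therefore best suited to producing this isolated domain for structural, biophysical or binding studies rather than for work needing the full-length protein.
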