Addgene plasmid #28152: HLTF
Purpose: Bacterial expression for structure determination; may not be full ORF
Depositing lab: Cheryl Arrowsmith. Depositing organization: University of Toronto.
Backbone
  Vector backbone: pET28a-LIC (Addgene plasmid 26094)
  Backbone manufacturer: SGC
  Backbone size w/o insert (bp): 7328
  Vector type: Bacterial Expression
Growth in bacteria
  Bacterial resistance: Kanamycin, 50 μg/mL
  Growth temperature: 37°C
  Growth strain: DH5alpha
  Copy number: Low Copy
Gene/Insert
  Gene/Insert name: helicase-like transcription factor (alt names: PDB: 2L1I; helicase-like transcription factor, HIRAN domain)
  Species: H. sapiens (human)
  Insert size (bp): 360
  Mutation: Contains HIRAN domain (residues 51 to 171).
  Entrez Gene: HLTF (a.k.a. HIP116, HIP116A, HLTF1, RNF80, SMARCA3, SNF2L3, ZBU1)
  Tag / fusion protein: thrombin cleavage (N terminal on backbone)
  Cloning method: Restriction Enzyme; 5′ cloning site ligation-independent cloning (unknown if destroyed); 3′ cloning site ligation-independent cloning (unknown if destroyed)
  Sequencing primers: 5′ T7; 3′ T7-term
Terms and licenses: Academic/Nonprofit Terms; Industry Terms: Not Available to Industry
Depositor comments: PDB: 2L1I. http://www.thesgc.org/structures/2L1I/
How to cite: HLTF was a gift from Cheryl Arrowsmith (Addgene plasmid # 28152 ; http://n2t.net/addgene:28152 ; RRID:Addgene_28152)
